>Addgene plasmid #198654 | pEM.T02R | addgene full sequence | sequence record 393187 | Addgene NGS Result
GACCCTGTCAGACCAAGTTTACTCATATATACTTTAGATTGATTTAAAACTTCATTTTTAATTTAAAAGG
ATCTAGGTGAAGATCCTTTTTGATAATCTCATGAACAATAAAACTGTCTGCTTACATAAACAGTAATACA
AGGGGTGTTATGAGCCATATTCAACGGGAAACGTCTTGCTCTAGGCCGCGATTAAATTCCAACATGGATG
CTGATTTATATGGGTATAAATGGGCTCGCGATAATGTCGGGCAATCAGGTGCGACAATCTATCGATTGTA
TGGGAAGCCCGATGCGCCAGAGTTGTTTCTGAAACATGGCAAAGGTAGCGTTGCCAATGATGTTACAGAT
GAGATGGTCAGACTAAACTGGCTGACGGAATTTATGCCTCTTCCGACCATCAAGCATTTTATCCGTACTC
CTGATGATGCATGGTTACTCACCACTGCGATCCCCGGGAAAACAGCATTCCAGGTATTAGAAGAATATCC
TGATTCAGGTGAAAATATTGTTGATGCGCTGGCAGTGTTCCTGCGCCGGTTGCATTCGATTCCTGTTTGT
AATTGTCCTTTTAACAGCGATCGCGTATTTCGACTCGCTCAGGCGCAATCACGAATGAATAACGGTTTGG
TTGATGCGAGTGATTTTGATGACGAGCGTAATGGCTGGCCTGTTGAACAAGTCTGGAAAGAAATGCATAA
ACTTTTGCCATTCTCACCGGATTCAGTCGTCACTCATGGTGATTTCTCACTTGATAACCTTATTTTTGAC
GAGGGGAAATTAATAGGTTGTATTGATGTTGGACGAGTCGGAATCGCAGACCGATACCAGGATCTTGCCA
TCCTATGGAACTGCCTCGGTGAGTTTTCTCCTTCATTACAGAAACGGCTTTTTCAAAAATATGGTATTGA
TAATCCTGATATGAATAAATTGCAGTTTCATTTGATGCTCGATGAGTTTTTCTAAGAATTAATTCATGAC
CAAAATCCCTTAACGTGAGTTTTCGTTCCACTGAGCGTCAGACCCCGTAGAAAAGATCAAAGGATCTTCT
TGAGATCCTTTTTTTCTGCGCGTAATCTGCTGCTTGCAAACAAAAAAACCACCGCTACCAGCGGTGGTTT
GTTTGCCGGATCAAGAGCTACCAACTCTTTTTCCGAAGGTAACTGGCTTCAGCAGAGCGCAGATACCAAA
TACTGTTCTTCTAGTGTAGCCGTAGTTAGGCCACCACTTCAAGAACTCTGTAGCACCGCCTACATACCTC
GCTCTGCTAATCCTGTTACCAGTGGCTGCTGCCAGTGGCGATAAGTCGTGTCTTACCGGGTTGGACTCAA
GACGATAGTTACCGGATAAGGCGCAGCGGTCGGGCTGAACGGGGGGTTCGTGCACACAGCCCAGCTTGGA
GCGAACGACCTACACCGAACTGAGATACCTACAGCGTGAGCTATGAGAAAGCGCCACGCTTCCCGAAGGG
AGAAAGGCGGACAGGTATCCGGTAAGCGGCAGGGTCGGAACAGGAGAGCGCACGAGGGAGCTTCCAGGGG
GAAACGCCTGGTATCTTTATAGTCCTGTCGGGTTTCGCCACCTCTGACTTGAGCGTCGATTTTTGTGATG
CTCGTCAGGGGGGCGGAGCCTATGGAAAAACGCCAGCAACGCGGCCTTTTTACGGTTCCTGGCCTTTTGC
TGGCCTTTTGCTCACATGTTCTTTCCTGCGTTATCCCCTGATTCTGTGGATAACCGTATTACCGCCTTTG
AGTGAGCTGATACCGCTCGCCGCAGCCGAACGACCGAGCGCAGCGAGTCAGTGAGCGAGGAAGCGGAAGA
GCGCCCAATACGCAAACCGCCTCTCCCCGCGCGTTGGCCGATTCTGGTCTCCATAGATCCGCTCTAACCG
AAAAGGAAGGAGTTAGACAACCTGAAGTCTAGGTCCCTATTTATTTTTTTATAGTTATGTTAGTATTAAG
AACGTTATTTATATTTCAAATTTTTCTTTTTTTTCTGTACAGACGCGTGTACGCATGTAACATTATACTG
AAAACCTTGCTTGAGAAGGTTTTGGGACGCTCGAAGTTACAGA
Features (pLannotate 1.2.2; 4 found; start..end, strand, type, name):
    150..965     +  CDS            KanR: aminoglycoside phosphotransferase; aph(3')-Ia; confers resistance to kanamycin in bacteria or G418 (Geneticin®) in eukaryotes
   1050..1638    +  rep_origin     ori: high-copy-number ColE1/pMB1/pBR322/pUC origin of replication
   1821..1864    +  CDS            lacI (fragment): lac repressor; lacI; The lac repressor binds to the lac operator to inhibit transcription in E. coli. This inhibition can be relieved by adding lactose or isopropyl-β-D-thiogalactopyranoside (IPTG).
   1877..2066    +  terminator     CYC1 terminator: S. cerevisiae CYC1; transcription terminator for CYC1
