[The description below was written by a language model from this plasmid's Addgene catalogue record and pLannotate feature annotations shown in this document.]
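Description:
pEM.T02R is a small part-donor plasmid (about 2.1 kb) from the Easy-MISE (Easy Modular Integrative fuSion-ready Expression) toolkit, a modular cloning system for engineering heterologous production in Saccharomyces cerevisiae. It is built on the pGA-blue backbone and is catalogued as a yeast expression/synthetic biology vector, but the annotated sequence contains no yeast origin, yeast selectable marker or integration homology. It therefore serves as an E. coli storage vector for a single standardised part, not as a yeast expression plasmid in its own right. It is maintained in bacteria through a high-copy ColE1/pUC-type origin and selected with kanamycin via the aph(3')-Ia aminoglycoside phosphotransferase gene (KanR).

The payload is the S. cerevisiae CYC1 transcription terminator (tCYC1), annotated as a roughly 190 bp element near the end of the sequence. CYC1 is a widely used yeast terminator that directs transcription termination and 3′-end processing downstream of an open reading frame. According to the record, the part carries "IL" protruding ends, meaning the overhangs produced on release that set its position and orientation when it is joined to promoter and coding parts. The depositor notes Golden Gate assembly as the cloning method, although the restriction sites and the overhang definitions are not annotated or spelled out in the record. A short lacI fragment just upstream of the terminator is most likely a backbone remnant with no evident function here. The plasmid is typically used to supply the terminator module when assembling yeast expression cassettes within the toolkit.
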