Addgene plasmid #198654: pEM.T02R
Purpose: Easy-MISE toolkit pEM-plasmid containing CYC1 terminator with IL protruding ends
Depositing lab: Paola Branduardi. Depositing organization: Universita degli Studi di Milano-Bicocca. Publication: Easy Modular Integrative fuSion-ready Expression (Easy-MISE) Toolkit for Fast Engineering of Heterologous Productions in Saccharomyces cerevisiae. Maestroni L, Butti P, Milanesi R, Pagliari S, Campone L, Serra I, Branduardi P. ACS Synth Biol. 2023 Apr 14. doi: 10.1021/acssynbio.3c00015. PubMed 37058502.
Backbone
  Vector backbone: pGA-blue
  Backbone manufacturer: IndBioTech Lab
  Vector type: Yeast Expression, Synthetic Biology
Growth in bacteria
  Bacterial resistance: Kanamycin, 50 μg/mL
  Growth temperature: 37°C
  Growth strain: DH5alpha
  Copy number: High Copy
Gene/Insert
  Gene/Insert name: tCYC1
  Species: S. cerevisiae (budding yeast)
  Cloning method: Unknown
Terms and licenses: Academic/Nonprofit Terms; Industry Terms: Not Available to Industry
Depositor comments: Cloning Method: Goldon Gate Assembly
How to cite: pEM.T02R was a gift from Paola Branduardi (Addgene plasmid # 198654 ; http://n2t.net/addgene:198654 ; RRID:Addgene_198654)
